Addgene plasmid #64519: pRG211
Purpose: (Empty Backbone) Centromeric E. coli/S. cerevisiae shuttle vector
Depositing lab: Joerg Stelling. Depositing organization: ETH Zurich (Swiss Federal Institute of Technology). Publication: A shuttle vector series for precise genetic engineering of Saccharomyces cerevisiae. Gnugge R, Liphardt T, Rudolf F. Yeast. 2015 Dec 9. doi: 10.1002/yea.3144. PubMed 26647923.
Backbone
  Vector backbone: pRG211
  Backbone manufacturer: Robert Gnuegge
  Backbone size (bp): 5829
  Vector type: Yeast Expression
  Selectable markers: MET15
Growth in bacteria
  Bacterial resistance: Ampicillin, 100 μg/mL
  Growth temperature: 37°C
  Growth strain: DH5alpha
  Copy number: High Copy
Gene/Insert
  Cloning method: Restriction Enzyme
  Sequencing primers: 5′ T7; 3′ T3
Terms and licenses: Academic/Nonprofit Terms; Industry Terms: Not Available to Industry
How to cite: pRG211 was a gift from Joerg Stelling (Addgene plasmid # 64519 ; http://n2t.net/addgene:64519 ; RRID:Addgene_64519)
