[The description below was written by a language model from this plasmid's Addgene catalogue record and pLannotate feature annotations shown in this document.]
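Description:
pRG211 is an empty-backbone centromeric shuttle vector of 5,829 bp designed to move between Escherichia coli and Saccharomyces cerevisiae, and it belongs to a vector series built for precise genetic engineering of budding yeast. In bacteria it replicates from a high-copy ColE1/pUC-type origin and is selected through the β-lactamase gene (AmpR) driven by its native bla promoter, which confers ampicillin resistance. In yeast it is maintained by a CEN/ARS element, a fusion of the CEN6 centromere with an autonomously replicating sequence. This element gives stable, low-copy episomal inheritance that segregates much like a chromosome.

The yeast selectable marker is MET15 (also called MET17 or MET25), present as a complete coding sequence under its own methionine-repressible promoter, so that transformants of a met15 auxotrophic host can be selected by complementation. No gene of interest is carried. Instead the plasmid offers a pBluescript-derived multiple cloning site for restriction-enzyme cloning, flanked by outward-reading-in T7 and T3 bacteriophage promoters that also serve as the standard sequencing primer sites for checking inserts. No yeast promoter or terminator for driving an insert is annotated at the cloning site, so although it is catalogued as a yeast expression vector, users would presumably supply a full expression cassette.

The remaining annotations are short fragments: pieces of lacZα and lacI, a lac operator, an 18 bp match to the LEU2 promoter and a partial hit to an uncertain yeast open reading frame. These are probably backbone remnants or chance matches by the automated annotation rather than functional parts.
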