Features (pLannotate 1.2.2; 14 found; start..end, strand, type, name):
     18..521     +  misc_feature   CEN/ARS: S. cerevisiae CEN6 centromere fused to an autonomously replicating sequence
    581..931     +  promoter       MET17 promoter: S. cerevisiae MET17; expression is repressed by methionine; MET15; MET25
    932..2263    +  CDS            MET17: CYSD_YEAST - Also known as MET15 From Saccharomyces cerevisiae (strain ATCC 204508 / S288c) (Baker's yeast).
   2896..2974    -  CDS            lacZα (fragment): LacZα fragment of β-galactosidase; lacZ fragment
   2977..2995    +  promoter       T7 promoter: promoter for bacteriophage T7 RNA polymerase
   3102..3187    +  misc_feature   MCS (fragment): pBluescript multiple cloning site
   3228..3245    -  promoter       LEU2 promoter (fragment): S. cerevisiae LEU2
   3269..3287    -  promoter       T3 promoter: promoter for bacteriophage T3 RNA polymerase
   3332..3348    -  protein_bind   lac operator: The lac repressor binds to the lac operator to inhibit transcription in E. coli. This inhibition can be relieved by adding lactose or isopropyl-β-D-thiogalactopyranoside (IPTG). lac repressor encoded by lacI
   3470..3544    -  CDS            YNB7_YEAST (fragment): Protein uncertain: Swiss-Prot protein existence level 5. From Saccharomyces cerevisiae (strain ATCC 204508 / S288c) (Baker's yeast).
   3838..3889    -  CDS            lacI (fragment): lac repressor; lacI; The lac repressor binds to the lac operator to inhibit transcription in E. coli. This inhibition can be relieved by adding lactose or isopropyl-β-D-thiogalactopyranoside (IPTG).
   4072..4660    -  rep_origin     ori: high-copy-number ColE1/pMB1/pBR322/pUC origin of replication
   4839..5699    -  CDS            AmpR: β-lactamase; bla; confers resistance to ampicillin, carbenicillin, and related antibiotics
   5700..5804    -  promoter       AmpR promoter: bla
>Addgene plasmid #64519 | pRG211 | depositor full sequence | sequence record 108540 | pRG211 sequence 5829 bps
GACGTCGGGTCCTTTTCATCACGTGCTATAAAAATAATTATAATTTAAATTTTTTAATATAAATATATAA
ATTAAAAATAGAAAGTAAAAAAAGAAATTAAAGAAAAAATAGTTTTTGTTTTCCGAAGATGTAAAAGACT
CTAGGGGGATCGCCAACAAATACTACCTTTTATCTTGCTCTTCCTGCTCTCAGGTATTAATGCCGAATTG
TTTCATCTTGTCTGTGTAGAAGACCACACACGAAAATCCTGTGATTTTACATTTTACTTATCGTTAATCG
AATGTATATCTATTTAATCTGCTTTTCTTGTCTAATAAATATATATGTAAAGTACGCTTTTTGTTGAAAT
TTTTTAAACCTTTGTTTATTTTTTTTTCTTCATTCCGTAACTCTTCTACCTTCTTTATTTACTTTCTAAA
ATCCAAATACAAAACATAAAAATAAATAAACACAGAGTAAATTCCCAAATTATTCCATCATTAAAAGATA
CGAGGCGCGTGTAAGTTACAGGCAAGCGATCCGTCTTAATTAAACACACACCATACCTTCCCATATGTCC
TGGCGCGCCCTTAGCTCTCATTATTTTTTGCTTTTTCTCTTGAGGTCACATGATCGCAAAATGGCAAATG
GCACGTGAAGCTGTCGATATTGGGGAACTGTGGTGGTTGGCAAATGACTAATTAAGTTAGTCAAGGCGCC
ATCCTCATGAAAACTGTGTAACATAATAACCGAAGTGTCGAAAAGGTGGCACCTTGTCCAATTGAACACG
CTCGATGAAAAAAATAAGATATATATAAGGTTAAGTAAAGCGTCTGTTAGAAAGGAAGTTTTTCCTTTTT
CTTGCTCTCTTGTCTTTTCATCTACTATTTCCTTCGTGTAATACAGGGTCGTCAGATACATAGATACAAT
TCTATTACCCCCATCCATACAATGCCATCTCATTTCGATACTGTTCAACTACACGCCGGTCAAGAGAACC
CTGGTGACAATGCTCACAGATCCAGAGCTGTACCAATTTACGCCACCACTTCTTATGTTTTCGAAAACTC
TAAGCATGGTTCGCAATTGTTTGGTTTAGAAGTTCCAGGTTACGTCTATTCCCGTTTCCAAAACCCAACC
AGTAATGTTTTGGAAGAAAGAATTGCTGCTTTAGAAGGTGGTGCTGCTGCTTTGGCTGTTTCCTCCGGTC
AAGCCGCTCAAACCCTTGCCATCCAAGGTTTGGCACACACTGGTGACAACATCGTTTCCACTTCTTACTT
ATACGGTGGTACTTATAACCAGTTCAAAATCTCGTTCAAAAGATTTGGTATCGAGGCTAGATTTGTTGAA
GGTGACAATCCAGAAGAATTTGAAAAGGTCTTTGATGAAAGAACCAAGGCTGTTTATTTGGAAACCATTG
GTAATCCAAAGTACAATGTTCCGGATTTTGAAAAAATTGTTGCAATTGCTCACAAACACGGTATTCCAGT
TGTCGTTGACAACACATTTGGTGCCGGTGGTTACTTCTGTCAGCCAATTAAATACGGTGCTGATATTGTA
ACACATTCTGCTACCAAATGGATTGGTGGTCATGGTACTACTATCGGTGGTATTATTGTTGACTCTGGTA
AGTTCCCATGGAAGGACTACCCAGAAAAGTTCCCTCAATTCTCTCAACCTGCCGAAGGTTATCACGGTAC
TATCTACAATGAAGCCTACGGTAACTTGGCATACATCGTTCATGTTAGAACTGAACTATTAAGAGATTTG
GGTCCATTGATGAACCCATTTGCCTCTTTCTTGCTACTACAAGGTGTTGAAACATTATCTTTGAGAGCTG
AAAGACACGGTGAAAATGCATTGAAGTTAGCCAAATGGTTAGAACAATCCCCATACGTATCTTGGGTTTC
ATACCCTGGTTTAGCATCTCATTCTCATCATGAAAATGCTAAGAAGTATCTATCTAACGGTTTCGGTGGT
GTCTTATCTTTCGGTGTAAAAGACTTACCAAATGCCGACAAGGAAACTGACCCATTCAAACTTTCTGGTG
CTCAAGTTGTTGACAATTTAAAGCTAGCCTCTAACTTGGCCAATGTTGGTGATGCCAAGACCTTAGTCAT
TGCTCCATACTTCACTACCCACAAACAATTAAATGACAAAGAAAAGTTGGCATCTGGTGTTACCAAGGAC
TTAATTCGTGTCTCTGTTGGTATCGAATTTATTGATGACATTATTGCAGACTTCCAGCAATCTTTTGAAA
CTGTTTTCGCTGGCCAAAAACCATGAGTGTGCGTAATGAGTTGTAAAATTATGTATAAACCTACTTTCTC
TCACAAGTACTATACTTTTATAAAACGAACTTTATTGAAATGAATATCCTTTTTTTCCCTTGTTACATGT
CGTGACTCGTACTTTGAACCTAAATTGTTCTAACATCAAAGAACAGTGTTAATTCGCAGTCGAGAAGAAA
AATATGGTGAACAAGACTCATCTACTTCATGAGACTACTTTACGCCTCCTATAAAGCTGTCACACTGGAT
AAATTTATTGTAGGACCAAGTTACAAAAGAGGATGATGGAGGTTTCTTTACAATAAAGAAGCACATGTGT
GTTAACGTTTTTAGTATTTGCTTGTTATGTAAATCAGGAAAACTTCGCGGGATTTGGTTGGATGCTACTT
TCCATACAATAAATATTATAGATCAAAAAAGCCAAATTACAAGTAAAGATTAGTAAAGCTGTTGCAATTC
CATCGTTGATAAAAATGTTAGTTATTAAATATAAAAGTCAGAATAGGTGAACTTGGATTTAATTGTTGGC
ATTTCGTTGCTGCTAGAGGCCATAATATTAGATAGCCAGGACATACTAGGTCTCCTCGTGGTATAGGAAT
CCATAAAATGGAATTGGTGACGATCGGATGTGCTGCAAGGCGATTAAGTTGGGTAACGCCAGGGTTTTCC
CAGTCACGACGTTGTAAAACGACGGCCAGTGAATTGTAATACGACTCACTATAGGGCGAATTGGAGAAAC
AGAATAATATATAAACCTGTATAATATAACCTTGAAGACTATATTTCTTTTCGCGGCCGCCTATAGGGCG
AATTGGAGCTCCACCGCGGTGGCTCTAGAACTAGTGGATCCCCCGGGCTGCAGGAATTCGATATCAAGCT
TATCGATACCGTCGACCTCGAGGGGGGGCCCGGTACCCAGCTTCGGCCGTATTTACAGATAACGATGTCG
TTATTATATATATATATATATATTGTCACTTGTACCCAGCTTTTGTTCCCTTTAGTGAGGGTTAATTTCG
AGCTTGGCGTAATCATGGTCATAGCTGTTTCCTGTGTGAAATTGTTATCCGCTCACAACAGCTGTCAGAT
ATAGTCGGATTGCCCTTTTAAGCAATCAATAGTGTTTTATTTGCAACAATGTCGTCATAGTTTAATATGT
CCTATAAGATGTTAACTTGCTCAACATTCAACAAAGTTTGGTCTCTTGGCCCAGTTGGTTAAGGCACCGT
GCTAATAACGCGGGGATCAGCGGTTCGATCCCGCTAGAGACCATTTATTTTTAAATTCGACCGTCTGACA
GACGGTGCACTTATTACTTAATTTTTTTTTTTTTTTAATCCTCGTTAAACTGAGTACATAATCAGCAACA
ATATAATATAAAAGTTTTGCTTTTTTATGTACGTACAATAGGGGTACTTAAATAAATAAATAAACAATAA
AACAATCAATAAATAAATAATATACGATCATAAATTACGAGATATATTTCATAGTCTTGACTTCTCCAGC
CGAACGTCATTAAATTTAAGGCAGAAAAGATAAACAAGGGCGCGCCAGAGCCTGCAGGCATTAATGAATC
GGCCAACGCGCGGGGAGAGGCGGTTTGCGTATTGGGCGCTCTTCCGCTTCCTCGCTCACTGACTCGCTGC
GCTCGGTCGTTCGGCTGCGGCGAGCGGTATCAGCTCACTCAAAGGCGGTAATACGGTTATCCACAGAATC
AGGGGATAACGCAGGAAAGAACATGTGAGCAAAAGGCCAGCAAAAGGCCAGGAACCGTAAAAAGGCCGCG
TTGCTGGCGTTTTTCCATAGGCTCCGCCCCCCTGACGAGCATCACAAAAATCGACGCTCAAGTCAGAGGT
GGCGAAACCCGACAGGACTATAAAGATACCAGGCGTTTCCCCCTGGAAGCTCCCTCGTGCGCTCTCCTGT
TCCGACCCTGCCGCTTACCGGATACCTGTCCGCCTTTCTCCCTTCGGGAAGCGTGGCGCTTTCTCATAGC
TCACGCTGTAGGTATCTCAGTTCGGTGTAGGTCGTTCGCTCCAAGCTGGGCTGTGTGCACGAACCCCCCG
TTCAGCCCGACCGCTGCGCCTTATCCGGTAACTATCGTCTTGAGTCCAACCCGGTAAGACACGACTTATC
GCCACTGGCAGCAGCCACTGGTAACAGGATTAGCAGAGCGAGGTATGTAGGCGGTGCTACAGAGTTCTTG
AAGTGGTGGCCTAACTACGGCTACACTAGAAGAACAGTATTTGGTATCTGCGCTCTGCTGAAGCCAGTTA
CCTTCGGAAAAAGAGTTGGTAGCTCTTGATCCGGCAAACAAACCACCGCTGGTAGCGGTGGTTTTTTTGT
TTGCAAGCAGCAGATTACGCGCAGAAAAAAAGGATCTCAAGAAGATCCTTTGATCTTTTGTTTAAACCTA
CGGGGTCTGACGCTCAGTGGAACGAAAACTCACGTTAAGGGATTTTGGTCATGAGATTATCAAAAAGGAT
CTTCACCTAGATCCTTTTAAATTAAAAATGAAGTTTTAAATCAATCTAAAGTATATATGAGTAAACTTGG
TCTGACAGTTACCAATGCTTAATCAGTGAGGCACCTATCTCAGCGATCTGTCTATTTCGTTCATCCATAG
TTGCCTGACTCCCCGTCGTGTAGATAACTACGATACGGGAGGGCTTACCATCTGGCCCCAGTGCTGCAAT
GATACCGCGAGACCCACGCTCACCGGCTCCAGATTTATCAGCAATAAACCAGCCAGCCGGAAGGGCCGAG
CGCAGAAGTGGTCCTGCAACTTTATCCGCCTCCATCCAGTCTATTAATTGTTGCCGGGAAGCTAGAGTAA
GTAGTTCGCCAGTTAATAGTTTGCGCAACGTTGTTGCCATTGCTACAGGCATCGTGGTGTCACGCTCGTC
GTTTGGTATGGCTTCATTCAGCTCCGGTTCCCAACGATCAAGGCGAGTTACATGATCCCCCATGTTGTGC
AAAAAAGCGGTTAGCTCCTTCGGTCCTCCGATGGTTGTCAGAAGTAAGTTGGCCGCAGTGTTATCACTCA
TGGTTATGGCAGCACTGCATAATTCTCTTACTGTCATGCCATCCGTAAGATGCTTTTCTGTGACTGGTGA
GTACTCAACCAAGTCATTCTGAGAATAGTGTATGCGGCGACCGAGTTGCTCTTGCCCGGCGTCAATACGG
GATAATACCGCGCCACATAGCAGAACTTTAAAAGTGCTCATCATTGGAAAACGTTCTTCGGGGCGAAAAC
TCTCAAGGATCTTACCGCTGTTGAGATCCAGTTCGATGTAACCCACTCGTGCACCCAACTGATCTTCAGC
ATCTTTTACTTTCACCAGCGTTTCTGGGTGAGCAAAAACAGGAAGGCAAAATGCCGCAAAAAAGGGAATA
AGGGCGACACGGAAATGTTGAATACTCATACTCTTCCTTTTTCAATATTATTGAAGCATTTATCAGGGTT
ATTGTCTCATGAGCGGATACATATTTGAATGTATTTAGAAAAATAAACAAATAGGGGTTCCGCGCACATT
TCCCCGAAAAGTGCCACCT
