>Addgene plasmid #64519 | pRG211 | addgene partial sequence | sequence record 111062 | DK060425_1 5'-TCCTTAAACCTGTCTTGTAA-3'
GGTCCTTTTCATCACGTGCTATAAAAATAATTATAATTTAAATTTTTTAATATAAATATATAAATTAAAA
ATAGAAAGTAAAAAAAGAAATTAAAGAAAAAATAGTTTTTGTTTTCCGAAGATGTAAAAGACTCTAGGGG
GATCGCCAACAAATACTACCTTTTATCTTGCTCTTCCTGCTCTCAGGTATTAATGCCGAATTGTTTCATC
TTGTCTGTGTAGAAGACCACACACGAAAATCCTGTGATTTTACATTTTACTTATCGTTAATCGAATGTAT
ATCTATTTAATCTGCTTTTCTTGTCTAATAAATATATATGTAAAGTACGCTTTTTGTTGAAATTTTTTAA
ACCTTTGTTTATTTTTTTTTCTTCATTCCGTAACTCTTCTACCTTCTTTATTTACTTTCTAAAATCCAAA
TACAAAACATAAAAATAAATAAACACAGAGTAAATTCCCAAATTATTCCATCATTAAAAGATACGAGGCG
CGTGTAAGTTACAGGCAAGCGATCCGTCTTAATTAAACACACACCATACCTTCCCATATGTCCTGGCGCG
CCCTTAGCTCTCATTATTTTTTGCTTTTTCTCTTGAGGTCACATGATCGCAAAATGGCAAATGGCACGTG
AAGCTGTCGATATTGGGGAACTGTGGTGGTTGGCAAATGACTAATTAAGTTAGTCAAGGCGCCATCCTCA
TGAAAACTGTGTAACATAATAACCGAAGTGTCGAAAAGGTGGCACCTTGTCCAATTGAACACGCTCGATG
AAAAAAATAAGATATATATAAGGTTAAGTAAAGCGTCTGTTAGAAAGGAAGTTTTTCCTTTTTCTTGCTC
TCTTGTCTTTTCATCTACTATTTCCTTCGTGTAATACAGGGTCGTCAGATACATAGATACAATTCTATTA
CCCCCATCCATACAATGCCATCTCATTTCGATACTGTTCAACTACACGCCGGTCAAGAGAACCCTGGTGA
CAATGCTCACAGATCCAGAGCTGTACCAATTTACGCCACCACTTCTTATGTTTTCGAAAACTCTAAGCAT
GGTTCGCAATTGTTTGGTTTAGAAGTTCCAGGTTACGTCTATTCCCGTTTCCAAAACCCAACCAGTAATG
TTTTGGAAGAAAGAATTGCTGCTT
