>Addgene plasmid #64519 | pRG211 | addgene partial sequence | sequence record 111064 | M13pUC-Rev 5'-AGCGGATAACAATTTCACACAGG-3'
GACCATGATTACGCCAAGCTCGAAATTAACCCTCACTAAAGGGAACAAAAGCTGGGTACAAGTGACAATA
TATATATATATATATAATAACGACATCGTTATCTGTAAATACGGCCGAAGCTGGGTACCGGGCCCCCCCT
CGAGGTCGACGGTATCGATAAGCTTGATATCGAATTCCTGCAGCCCGGGGGATCCACTAGTTCTAGAGCC
ACCGCGGTGGAGCTCCAATTCGCCCTATAGGCGGCCGCGAAAAGAAATATAGTCTTCAAGGTTATATTAT
ACAGGTTTATATATTATTCTGTTTCTCCAATTCGCCCTATAGTGAGTCGTATTACAATTCACTGGCCGTC
GTTTTACAACGTCGTGACTGGGAAAACCCTGGCGTTACCCAACTTAATCGCCTTGCAGCACATCCGATCG
TCACCAATTCCATTTTATGGATTCCTATACCACGAGGAGACCTAGTATGTCCTGGCTATCTAATATTATG
GCCTCTAGCAGCAACGAAATGCCAACAATTAAATCCAAGTTCACCTATTCTGACTTTTATATTTAATAAC
TAACATTTTTATCAACGATGGAATTGCAACAGCTTTACTAATCTTTACTTGTAATTTGGCTTTTTTGATC
TATAATATTTATTGTATGGAAAGTAGCATCCAACCAAATCCCGCGAAGTTTTCCTGATTTACATAACAAG
CAAATACTAAAAACGTTAACACACATGTGCTTCTTTATTGTAAAGAAACCTCCATCATCCTCTTTTGTAA
CTTGGTCCTACAATAAATTTATCCAGTGTGACAGCTTTATAGGAGGCGTAAAGTAGTCTCATGAAGTAGA
TGAGTCTTGTTCACCATATTTTTCTTCTCGACTGCGAATTAACACTGTTCTTTGATGTTAGAACAATTTA
GGTTCAAAGTACGAGTCACGACATGTAACAAGGGAAAA
